>Addgene plasmid #83820 | pCMV GATA2 | addgene partial sequence | sequence record 161359 | CMV-F 5'-CGCAAATGGGCGGTAGGCGTG-3'
CTCTCTGGCTAACTAGAGAACCCACTGCTTACTGGCTTATCGAAATTAATACGACTCACTATAGGGAGAC
CCAAGCTTGCTTGTTCTTTTTGCAGAAGCTCAGAATAAACGCTCAACTTTGGCAGATAAGCTTCTAGGGC
CGCGCTGACTCCCGCGGGCCGACCAGCCACGCCGCTCACACCGCTGCCTCCCTGCTGAGCCCTGGCCGTG
GCCGCCCGAGGGCGCCGCCCACCGCGCCGCAGTCGGGCCGCCCCACCTTCGCCTGGTTCCCAAGACACAG
TAGTGGACCATGGAGGTGGCGCCTGAGCAGCCTCGCTGGATGGCGCACCCCGCCGTATTGAATGCGCAGC
ACCCCGACTCGCACCATCCGGGCCTGGCGCATAACTACATGGAGCCAGCACAGCTGCTGCCTCCCGACGA
GGTGGATGTCTTCTTCAACCATCTCGACTCGCAGGGCAACCCTTACTACGCCAACCCGGCCCACGCGCGC
GCGCGCGTTTCCTACAGCCCGGCGCATGCCCGTCTCACCGGAGGCCAGATGTGCCGACCACACTTGTTGC
ACAGCCCAGGCTTGCCGTGGCTGGACGGGGGCAAAGCAGCTCTCTCTGCCGCCGCTGCCCATCACCACAG
TCCCTGGACCGTCAGCCCGTTCTCCAAGACCCCGCTGCACCCCTCAGCTGCTGGAGCACCCGGAGGGCCT
CTGTCTGTTTACCCAGGGGCTGCGGGTGGGAGCGGGGGAGGCAGTGGGAGCTCCGTGGCCTCCCTCA
