>Addgene plasmid #83820 | pCMV GATA2 | addgene partial sequence | sequence record 161361 | SV40pA-R 5'-GAAATTTGTGATGCTATTGC-3'
ACAAGTTAACAACAACAATTGCATTCATTTTATGTTTCAGGTTCAGGGGGAGGTGTGGGAGGTTTTTTAA
AGCAAGTAAAACCTCTACAAATGTGGTATGGCTGATTATGATCTCTAGTCAAGGCACTATACATCAAATA
TTTTTCCATAATTTTCTTGTATAGCAGTGCAGCTTTTTCCTTTGTGGTGTAAATAGCAAAGCAAGCAAGA
GTTCTATTACTAAACACAGCATGACTCAAAAAACTTAGCAATTCTGAAGGAAAGTCCTTGGGGTCTTCTA
CCTTTCTCTTCTTTTTTGGAGGAGTAGAATGTTGAGAGTCAGCAGTAGCCTCATCATCACTAGATGGCAT
TTCTTCTGAGCAAAACAGGTTTTCCTCATTAAAGGCATTCCACCACTGCTCCCATTCATCAGTTCCATAG
GTTGGAATCTAAAATACACAAACAATTAGAATCAGTAGTTTAACACATTATACACTTAAAAATTTTATAT
TTACCTTAGAGCTTTAAATCTCTGTAGGTAGTTTGTCCAATTATGTCACACCACAGAAGTAAGGTTCCTT
CACAAAGATCCTCTAGCTACCTAGCTAGCTGGCCAGGATCCTGAGGCCGCCCTTTTTTTTTTTTTTTTCA
CAAAAAGTATTTTATTATTTTTAACAGTATTCACTTTAAAGGAATAAGAGGGTAGCATACAATTTTTACA
GACAATATTTAAATGTTGTACACAGTTAACAATAACTTAGGTCACTAATTCAAAATAAAACAAGCCCAAA
ACATAAAAACAGAAAATACTGCCGATTCTTCTCTTATGCGGGTACTAGCACAAAATAAGTTACTTCCGGT
TAGGGTGCTCTGCAGCAACTGGACACCGATATTGCACTTGGTTGACTCAGCACAATCGTCTCCCTGGGCT
CACTCGGGGCCCCCTTGCTGGCTGCTGCACCACTGCCACCACCACACACAGAATCGAAGCTTGGGACACT
TTTTATGTACAACTGTACCTTGAAGGATTCAGCCAGCCACAGC
