[The description below was written by a language model from this plasmid's Addgene catalogue record.]
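Description:
pCMV GATA2 is a mammalian expression plasmid built on the pCMX-SAH/Y backbone, with a recorded total size of about 7.2 kb. It is propagated in standard E. coli cloning strains under ampicillin selection. The record does not state the copy number or the bacterial origin of replication, and no feature table is available to confirm the remaining backbone elements. No mammalian selection marker is listed, so the record gives no sign that the plasmid can be used to select stable lines.

The payload is the mouse Gata2 coding sequence, placed under the control of the CMV promoter, a strong constitutive viral promoter that drives high-level transcription in many mammalian cell types. The insert was introduced by restriction cloning between KpnI and EcoRV sites, both of which were destroyed in the process, so the insert cannot be released with those enzymes. The use of an SV40 polyA reverse sequencing primer implies that an SV40 polyadenylation signal lies downstream of the insert to terminate and stabilise the transcript, though this is inferred from the primer name and not from an annotated feature. No epitope tags, fusion partners or reporters are recorded.

GATA2 is a zinc-finger transcription factor of the GATA family, best known for its roles in haematopoietic stem and progenitor cell regulation. In keeping with its stated purpose, the construct serves to overexpress mouse GATA2 in transfected mammalian cells. Typical applications for such a plasmid would include transactivation or reporter co-transfection assays and gain-of-function studies, although the record does not specify particular experiments.
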