Addgene plasmid #83820: pCMV GATA2
Purpose: Mammalian expression of mouse Gata2
Depositing lab: Douglas Engel. Depositing organization: Northwestern University.
Backbone
  Vector backbone: pCMX-SAH/Y
  Total vector size (bp): 7230
  Vector type: Mammalian Expression
Growth in bacteria
  Bacterial resistance: Ampicillin, 100 μg/mL
  Growth temperature: 37°C
  Growth strain: DH5alpha
  Copy number: Unknown
Gene/Insert
  Gene/Insert name: GATA2
  Species: M. musculus (mouse)
  Entrez Gene: Gata2 (a.k.a. Gata-2)
  Promoter: CMV
  Cloning method: Restriction Enzyme; 5′ cloning site KpnI (destroyed during cloning); 3′ cloning site EcoRV (destroyed during cloning)
  Sequencing primers: 5′ CMV-F; 3′ SV40pA-R
Terms and licenses: Academic/Nonprofit Terms; Industry Terms: Not Available to Industry
How to cite: pCMV GATA2 was a gift from Douglas Engel (Addgene plasmid # 83820 ; http://n2t.net/addgene:83820 ; RRID:Addgene_83820)
